>Addgene plasmid #230239 | AiP12753 - pAAV-AiE0668m-minBG-SYFP2-WPRE3-BGHpA (Alias: CN2753) | addgene full sequence | sequence record 470518 | Addgene NGS Result
CCGATCTGCTTCCCAAGCTAACATATGTTGGCATCCAATCCTGAAAACTACAGAAGACATGAGGTGAGCT
CGGGCTGGGCATAAAAGTCAGGGCAGAGCCATCTATTGCTTACATTTGCTTCTGGGATCCAGATCTTTCG
AAGCTAGCGCTACCGGTCGCCACCATGGTGAGCAAGGGCGAGGAGCTGTTCACCGGGGTGGTGCCCATCC
TGGTCGAGCTGGACGGCGACGTAAACGGCCACAAGTTCAGCGTGTCCGGCGAGGGCGAGGGCGATGCCAC
CTACGGCAAGCTGACCCTGAAGCTGATCTGCACCACCGGCAAGCTGCCCGTGCCCTGGCCCACCCTCGTG
ACCACCCTGGGCTACGGCGTGCAGTGCTTCGCCCGCTACCCCGACCACATGAAGCAGCACGACTTCTTCA
AGTCCGCCATGCCCGAAGGCTACGTCCAGGAGCGCACCATCTTCTTCAAGGACGACGGCAACTACAAGAC
CCGCGCCGAGGTGAAGTTCGAGGGCGACACCCTGGTGAACCGCATCGAGCTGAAGGGCATCGACTTCAAG
GAGGACGGCAACATCCTGGGGCACAAGCTGGAGTACAACTACAACAGCCACAACGTCTATATCACCGCCG
ACAAGCAGAAGAACGGCATCAAGGCCAACTTCAAGATCCGCCACAACATCGAGGACGGCGGCGTGCAGCT
CGCCGACCACTACCAGCAGAACACCCCCATCGGCGACGGCCCCGTGCTGCTGCCCGACAACCACTACCTG
AGCTACCAGTCCAAGCTGAGCAAAGACCCCAACGAGAAGCGCGATCACATGGTCCTGCTGGAGTTCGTGA
CCGCCGCCGGGATCACTCTCGGCATGGACGAGCTGTACAAGTAAGTCGACGGCGCGCCGCGGCCGCGAAT
TCGATATCATAATCAACCTCTGGATTACAAAATTTGTGAAAGATTGACTGGTATTCTTAACTATGTTGCT
CCTTTTACGCTATGTGGATACGCTGCTTTAATGCCTTTGTATCATGCTATTGCTTCCCGTATGGCTTTCA
TTTTCTCCTCCTTGTATAAATCCTGGTTAGTTCTTGCCACGGCGGAACTCATCGCCGCCTGCCTTGCCCG
CTGCTGGACAGGGGCTCGGCTGTTGGGCACTGACAATTCCGTGGCTCGAGAGATCTTCGACTGTGCCTTC
TAGTTGCCAGCCATCTGTTGTTTGCCCCTCCCCCGTGCCTTCCTTGACCCTGGAAGGTGCCACTCCCACT
GTCCTTTCCTAATAAAATGAGGAAATTGCATCGCATTGTCTGAGTAGGTGTCATTCTATTCTGGGGGGTG
GGGTGGGGCAGGACAGCAAGGGGGAGGATTGGGAAGACAATAGCAGGCATGAGATCTCACGTGCGGACCG
AGCGGCCGCAGGAACCCCTAGTGATGGAGTTGGCCACTCCCTCTCTGCGCGCTCGCTCGCTCACTGAGGC
CGGGCGACCAAAGGTCGCCCGACGCCCGGGCTTTGCCCGGGCGGCCTCAGTGAGCGAGCGAGCGCGCAGC
TGCCTGCAGGGGCGCCTGATGCGGTATTTTCTCCTTACGCATCTGTGCGGTATTTCACACCGCATA
[95 nt withheld, positions 1607-1701]
T
[46 nt withheld, positions 1703-1748]
C
[141 nt withheld, positions 1750-1890]
CCTTTGACGTTGGAGTCCACGTTCTTT
[37 nt withheld, positions 1918-1954]
ACTCTATCTCGGGCTATTCTTTTGATTTATAAGGGATTTTGCCGATTTCGGTCTATTGGTTAAAAAATGA
GCTGATTTAACAAAAATTTAACGCGAATTTTAACAAAATATTAACGTTTACAATTTTATGGTGCACTCTC
AGTACAATCTGCTCTGATGCCGCATAGTTAAGCCAGCCCCGACACCCGCCAACACCCGCTGACGCGCCCT
GACGGGCTTGTCTGCTCCCGGCATCCGCTTACAGACAAGCTGTGACCGTCTCCGGGAGCTGCATGTGTCA
GAGGTTTTCACCGTCATCACCGAAACGCGCGAGACGAAAGGGCCTCGTGATACGCCTATTTTTATAGGTT
AATGTCATGATAATAATGGTTTCTTAGACGTCAGGTGGCACTTTTCGGGGAAATGTGCGCGGAACCCCTA
TTTGTTTATTTTTCTAAATACATTCAAATATGTATCCGCTCATGAGACAATAACCCTGATAAATGCTTCA
ATAATATTGAAAAAGGAAGAGTATGAGTATTCAACATTTCCGTGTCGCCCTTATTCCCTTTTTTGCGGCA
TTTTGCCTTCCTGTTTTTGCTCACCCAGAAACGCTGGTGAAAGTAAAAGATGCTGAAGATCAGTTGGGTG
CACGAGTGGGTTACATCGAACTGGATCTCAACAGCGGTAAGATCCTTGAGAGTTTTCGCCCCGAAGAACG
TTTTCCAATGATGAGCACTTTTAAAGTTCTGCTATGTGGCGCGGTATTATCCCGTATTGACGCCGGGCAA
GAGCAACTCGGTCGCCGCATACACTATTCTCAGAATGACTTGGTTGAGTACTCACCAGTCACAGAAAAGC
ATCTTACGGATGGCATGACAGTAAGAGAATTATGCAGTGCTGCCATAACCATGAGTGATAACACTGCGGC
CAACTTACTTCTGACAACGATCGGAGGACCGAAGGAGCTAACCGCTTTTTTGCACAACATGGGGGATCAT
GTAACTCGCCTTGATCGTTGGGAACCGGAGCTGAATGAAGCCATACCAAACGACGAGCGTGACACCACGA
TGCCTGTAGCAATGGCAACAACGTTGCGCAAACTATTAACTGGCGAACTACTTACTCTAGCTTCCCGGCA
ACAATTAATAGACTGGATGGAGGCGGATAAAGTTGCAGGACCACTTCTGCGCTCGGCCCTTCCGGCTGGC
TGGTTTATTGCTGATAAATCTGGAGCCGGTGAGCGTGGGTCTCGCGGTATCATTGCAGCACTGGGGCCAG
ATGGTAAGCCCTCCCGTATCGTAGTTATCTACACGACGGGGAGTCAGGCAACTATGGATGAACGAAATAG
ACAGATCGCTGAGATAGGTGCCTCACTGATTAAGCATTGGTAACTGTCAGACCAAGTTTACTCATATATA
CTTTAGATTGATTTAAAACTTCATTTTTAATTTAAAAGGATCTAGGTGAAGATCCTTTTTGATAATCTCA
TGACCAAAATCCCTTAACGTGAGTTTTCGTTCCACTGAGCGTCAGACCCCGTAGAAAAGATCAAAGGATC
TTCTTGAGATCCTTTTTTTCTGCGCGTAATCTGCTGCTTGCAAACAAAAAAACCACCGCTACCAGCGGTG
GTTTGTTTGCCGGATCAAGAGCTACCAACTCTTTTTCCGAAGGTAACTGGCTTCAGCAGAGCGCAGATAC
CAAATACTGTTCTTCTAGTGTAGCCGTAGTTAGGCCACCACTTCAAGAACTCTGTAGCACCGCCTACATA
CCTCGCTCTGCTAATCCTGTTACCAGTGGCTGCTGCCAGTGGCGATAAGTCGTGTCTTACCGGGTTGGAC
TCAAGACGATAGTTACCGGATAAGGCGCAGCGGTCGGGCTGAACGGGGGGTTCGTGCACACAGCCCAGCT
TGGAGCGAACGACCTACACCGAACTGAGATACCTACAGCGTGAGCTATGAGAAAGCGCCACGCTTCCCGA
AGGGAGAAAGGCGGACAGGTATCCGGTAAGCGGCAGGGTCGGAACAGGAGAGCGCACGAGGGAGCTTCCA
GGGGGAAACGCCTGGTATCTTTATAGTCCTGTCGGGTTTCGCCACCTCTGACTTGAGCGTCGATTTTTGT
GATGCTCGTCAGGGGGGCGGAGCCTATGGAAAAACGCCAGCAACGCGGCCTTTTTACGGTTCCTGGCCTT
TTGCTGGCCTTTTGCTCACATGTCCTGCAGGCAGCTGCGCGCTCGCTCGCTCACTGAGGCCGCCCGGGCG
TCGGGCGACCTTTGGTCGCCCGGCCTCAGTGAGCGAGCGAGCGCGCAGAGAGGGAGTGGCCAACTCCATC
ACTAGGGGTTCCTGCGGCCGCACGCGTACACACACACACACACACACACACAAATAAAAACAAAAACAAC
TCTTAAAAACCTAAGAAAGGGATAAATACAACATCAAAGACTGTTGGGGTTATAAAACATACACATTTAT
AGACATTTCCAAGATGCTACTAAAATTACATACAAATGAGTATCCAAAATGTCACAGAACAAATTATTCT
TGTGCAACATAAACAACTAGAGAGCATAGCAAAGGAAGCCCAGACCATGAGCTTTC
Features (pLannotate 1.2.2; 14 found; start..end, strand, type, name):
    165..881     +  CDS            SYFP2: SYFP2 is a basic (constitutively fluorescent) yellow fluorescent protein published in 2006, derived from Aequorea victoria. It is reported to be a very rapidly-maturing monomer with moderate acid sensitivity.
    921..1078    +  misc_feature   WPRE (fragment): woodchuck hepatitis virus posttranscriptional regulatory element
   1084..1164    +  misc_feature   WPRE (fragment): woodchuck hepatitis virus posttranscriptional regulatory element
   1181..1292    +  polyA_signal   bGH poly(A) signal: bovine growth hormone polyadenylation signal
   1410..1550    +  repeat_region  AAV2 ITR: inverted terminal repeat of adeno-associated virus serotype 2 inverted
   1555..1606    -  misc_feature   bom (fragment): basis of mobility region from pBR322
   1625..2080    +  rep_origin     f1 ori (sequence partly withheld): f1 bacteriophage origin of replication; arrow indicates direction of (+) strand synthesis
   2081..2130    -  misc_feature   bom (fragment): basis of mobility region from pBR322
   2232..2267    -  CDS            rop (fragment): Rop protein, which maintains plasmids at low copy number; rop
   2362..2466    +  promoter       AmpR promoter: bla
   2467..3327    +  CDS            AmpR: β-lactamase; bla; confers resistance to ampicillin, carbenicillin, and related antibiotics
   3498..4086    +  rep_origin     ori: high-copy-number ColE1/pMB1/pBR322/pUC origin of replication
   4159..4186    +  repeat_region  AAV2 ITR (fragment): inverted terminal repeat of adeno-associated virus serotype 2 inverted
   4215..4242    +  repeat_region  AAV2 ITR (fragment): inverted terminal repeat of adeno-associated virus serotype 2 inverted
