[The description below was written by a language model from this plasmid's Addgene catalogue record and pLannotate feature annotations shown in this document.]
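Description:
AiP12753 - pAAV-AiE0668m-minBG-SYFP2-WPRE3-BGHpA (alias CN2753) is an AAV transfer plasmid built on a pAAV2 backbone and intended for packaging recombinant adeno-associated virus that reports the activity of a candidate brain-cell enhancer. In bacteria it replicates from a high-copy ColE1/pUC-type origin and is selected with ampicillin through the bla (AmpR) gene and its promoter. The backbone also carries an f1 phage origin and small remnants of the pBR322 bom and rop regions. The 4,530-nt sequence record annotates one full AAV2 inverted terminal repeat downstream of the cassette. On the upstream side only two short ITR fragments are annotated, a common result when automated annotation meets these structured repeats. The ITRs delimit the DNA that is replicated and packaged into AAV capsids.

The payload places the enhancer AiE0668m upstream of minBG, a minimal beta-globin promoter that has little activity of its own, so transcription depends largely on the enhancer. This pair drives SYFP2, a rapidly maturing monomeric yellow fluorescent protein derived from Aequorea victoria. It is followed by WPRE3, a shortened woodchuck hepatitis virus posttranscriptional element (annotated as two WPRE fragments) that boosts transcript stability and expression, and by a bovine growth hormone polyadenylation signal. Neither the enhancer nor the minimal promoter is picked up in the feature table; they are known from the construct name and catalogue fields and presumably occupy the unannotated region between the upstream ITR fragments and the SYFP2 start.

The stated purpose is enhancer-driven, AAV-mediated transgene expression in specific populations of brain cells, as part of a collection of enhancer AAVs for genetic access to cortical cell types. The record does not state which cell population AiE0668m targets.
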