Addgene plasmid #230239: AiP12753 - pAAV-AiE0668m-minBG-SYFP2-WPRE3-BGHpA (Alias: CN2753)
Purpose: AiE0668m is an enhancer sequence, designed to drive AAV-mediated transgene expression in specific populations of brain cells
Depositing lab: Allen Institute for Brain Science & Boaz Levi. Depositing organization: Allen Institute. Publication: A suite of enhancer AAVs and transgenic mouse lines for genetic access to cortical cell types. Ben-Simon Y, Hooper M, Narayan S, Daigle TL, Dwivedi D, Way SW, Oster A, Stafford DA, Mich JK, Taormina MJ, Martinez RA, Opitz-Araya X, Roth JR, Alexander JR, Allen S, Amster A, Arbuckle J, Ayala A, Baker PM, Bakken TE, Barcelli T, Barta S, Bendrick J, Bertagnolli D, Bielstein C, Bishwakarma P, Bowlus J, Boyer G, Brouner K, Casian B, Casper T, Chakka AB, Chakrabarty R, Chance RK, Chavan S, Clark M, Colbert K, Collman F, Daniel S, Departee M, DiValentin P, Donadio N, Dotson N, Egdorf T, Fliss T, Gabitto M, Garcia J, Gary A, Gasperini M, Gloe J, Goldy J, Gore BB, Graybuck L, Greisman N, Haeseleer F, Halterman C, Haradon Z, Hastings SD, Helback O, Ho W, Hockemeyer D, Huang C, Huff S, Hunker A, Johansen N, Jones D, Juneau Z, Kalmbach B, Kannan M, Khem S, Kussick E, Kutsal R, Larsen R, Lee C, Lee AY, Leibly M, Lenz GH, Li S, Liang E, Lusk N, Madigan Z, Malloy J, Malone J, McCue R, Melchor J, Mollenkopf T, Moosman S, Morin E, Newman D, Ng L, Ngo K, Omstead V, Otto S, Oyama A, Pena N, Pham T, Phillips E, Pom CA, Potekhina L, Ransford S, Ray PL, Rette D, Reynoldson C, Rimorin C, Rocha D, Ruiz A, Sanchez REA, Sawyer L, Sedeno-Cortes A, Sevigny JP, Shapovalova N, Shepard N, Shulga L, Sigler AR, Siverts L, Soliman S, Somasundaram S, Staats B, Stewart K, Szelenyi E, Tieu M, Trader C, Tran A, van Velthoven CTJ, Walker M, Wang Y, Weed N, Wirthlin M, Wood T, Wynalda B, Yao Z, Zhou T, Ariza J, Dee N, Reding M, Ronellenfitch K, Mufti S, Sunkin SM, Smith KA, Esposito L, Waters J, Thyagarajan B, Yao S, Lein ES, Zeng H, Levi BP, Ngai J, Ting JT, Tasic B. Cell. 2025 May 16:S0092-8674(25)00513-6. doi: 10.1016/j.cell.2025.05.002. PubMed 40403729.
Backbone
  Vector backbone: pAAV2
  Vector type: AAV
Growth in bacteria
  Bacterial resistance: Ampicillin, 100 μg/mL
  Growth temperature: 37°C
  Growth strain: NEB Stable
  Copy number: High Copy
Gene/Insert
  Gene/Insert name: SYFP2
  Species: Synthetic
  Promoter: minBG
  Cloning method: Gibson Cloning
Terms and licenses: Academic/Nonprofit Terms; Industry Terms: Not Available to Industry
How to cite: AiP12753 - pAAV-AiE0668m-minBG-SYFP2-WPRE3-BGHpA (Alias: CN2753) was a gift from Allen Institute for Brain Science & Boaz Levi (Addgene plasmid # 230239 ; http://n2t.net/addgene:230239 ; RRID:Addgene_230239)
